>Addgene plasmid #110278 | ACTIN-Cxcl5-PGK-Cre | depositor partial sequence | sequence record 207570 | PGK forward primer - Cxcl5 insert
AGCGCCTCCCCTACCCGGTAGAATGCGGCCGCCTATTGAACACTGGCCGTTCTTTCCACTGCGAGTGCAT
TCCGCTTAGCTTTCTTTTTGTCACTGCCCAATATTTTCTGAATGATTTTCTTTATCACAGGAGCTTCTGG
ATCCAGACAGACCTCCTTCTGGTTTTTCAGTTTAGCTATGACTTCCACCGTAGGGCACTGTGGACCTGCA
GGGATCACCTCCAAATTAGCGATCAATTTGGGATTAATTTTTGGAGTTACGGTTAAGCAAACACAACGCA
GCTCCGTTGCGGCTATGACTGAGGAAGGGGCAGCTTCAGCTAGATGCTGCGGCAGCGTGAACAGCAACAG
AAATGCCAGCGGCGCCATCCGCATGAATGGCGAGATGGAACCGCTGGGGATGCGGGCGGAGCTGCGGAGC
TGGAGGCTCATGAATTCTTTGCTAGCAAGCTACTGTACACCAACCTGTCAGGAGAGGAAAGAGAAGAAGG
TTAGTACAATTGTCTAGAGCCGCCGGTCACACGCCAGAAGCCGAACCCCGCCCTGCCCCGTCCCCCCCGA
AGGCAGCCGTCCCCCCGCGGACAGCCCCGAGGCTGGAGAGGGAGAAGGGGACGGCGGCGCGGCGACGCAC
GAAGGCCCTCCCCGCCCATTTCCTTCCTGCCGGCGCCGCACCGCTTCGCCCCGCGCCCGCTAGAGGGGGT
GCGGCGGCGCCTCCCAGATTTCGGCTCCGCACAGATTTGGGACAAAGGAAGTCCCTGCGCCCTCTCGCAC
GATTACCATAAAAGGCAATGGCTGCGGCTCGCCGCGCCTCGACAGCCGCCGGCGCTCCGGGGGCCGCCGC
GCCCCTCCCCGAGCCTCCCCGGCCCGAGGCGGCCCCGCCCGCCCGGCACCCCACCTGCCGCACCCCCCGC
CCGGCACGGCGAGCCCCSCGCCACGCCCGTACGGA
