>Addgene plasmid #110278 | ACTIN-Cxcl5-PGK-Cre | addgene partial sequence | sequence record 212585 | Addgene Partial NGS Result
GTCGACGGATCGGGAGATCTCCCGATCCCCTATGGTGCACTCTCAGTACAATCTGCTCTGATGCCGCATA
GTTAAGCCAGTATCTGCTCCCTGCTTGTGTGTTGGAGGTCGCTGAGTAGTGCGCGAGCAAAATTTAAGCT
ACAACAAGGCAAGGCTTGACCGACAATTGCATGAAGAATCTGCTTAGGGTTAGGCGTTTTGCGCTGCTTC
GCGATGTACGGGCCAGATATACGCGTTGACATTGATTATTGACTAGTTATTAATAGTAATCAATTACGGG
GTCATTAGTTCATAGCCCATATATGGAGTTCCGCGTTACATAACTTACGGTAAATGGCCCGCCTGGCTGA
CCGCCCAACGACCCCCGCCCATTGACGTCAATAATGACGTATGTTCCCATAGTAACGCCAATAGGGACTT
TCCATTGACGTCAATGGGTGGAGTATTTACGGTAAACTGCCCACTTGGCAGTACATCAAGTGTATCATAT
GCCAAGTACGCCCCCTATTGACGTCAATGACGGTAAATGGCCCGCCTGGCATTATGCCCAGTACATGACC
TTATGGGACTTTCCTACTTGGCAGTACATCTACGTATTAGTCATCGCTATTAACATGGTCGAGGTGAGCC
CCACGTTCTGCTTCACTCTCCCCATCTCCCCCCCCTCCCCACCCCCAATTTTGTATTTATTTATTTTTTA
ATTATTTTGTGCAGCGATGGGGGCGGGGGGGGGGGGGGCGCGCGCCAGGCGGGGCGGGGCGGGGCGAGGG
GCGGGGCGGGGCGAGGCGGAGAGGTGCGGCGGCAGCCAATCAGAGCGGCGCGCTCCGAAAGTTTCCTTTT
ATGGCGAGGCGGCGGCGGCGGCGGCCCTATAAAAAGCGAAGCGCGCGGCGGGCGGGAGTCGCTGCGCGCT
GCCTTCGCCCCGTGCCCCGCTCCGCCGCCGCCTCGCGCCGCCCGCCCCGGCTCTGACTGACCGCGTTACT
CCCACAGGTGAGCGGGCGGGACGGCCCTTCTCCTCCGGGCTGTAATTAGCGCTTGGTTTAATGACGGCTT
GTTTCTTTTCTGTGGCTGCGTGAAAGCCTTGAGGGGCTCCGGGAGGGCCCTTTGTGCGGGGGGAGCGGCT
CGGGGGGTGCGTGCGTGTGTGTGTGCGTGGGGAGCGCCGCGTGCGGCTCCGCGCTGCCCGGCGGCTGTGA
GCGCTGCGGGCGCGGCGCGGGGCTTTGTGCGCTCCGCAGTGTGCGCGAGGGGAGCGCGGCCGGGGGCGGT
GCCCCGCGGTGCGGGGGGGGCTGCGAGGGGAACAAAGGCTGCGTGCGGGGTGTGTGCGTGGGGGGGTGAG
CAGGGGGTGTGGGCGCGTCGGTCGGGCTGCAACCCCCCCTGCACCCCCCTCCCCGAGTTGCTGAGCACGG
CCCGGCTTCGGGTGCGGGGCTCCGTACGGGGCGTGGCGCGGGGCTCGCCGTGCCGGGCGGGGGGTGGCGG
CAGGTGGGGGTGCCGGGCGGGGCGGGGCCGCCTCGGGCCGGGGAGGGCTCGGGGGAGGGGCGCGGCGGCC
CCCGGAGCGCCGGCGGCTGTCGAGGCGCGGCGAGCCGCAGCCATTGCCTTTTATGGTAATCGTGCGAGAG
GGCGCAGGGACTTCCTTTGTCCCAAATCTGTGCGGAGCCGAAATCTGGGAGGCGCCGCCGCACCCCCTCT
AGCGGGCGCGGGGCGAAGCGGTGCGGCGCCGGCAGGAAGGAAATGGGCGGGGAGGGCCTTCGTGCGTCGC
CGCGCCGCCGTCCCCTTCTCCCTCTCCAGCCTCGGGGCTGTCCGCGGGGGGACGGCTGCCTTCGGGGGGG
ACGGGGCAGGGCGGGGTTCGGCTTCTGGCGTGTGACCGGCGGCTCTAGACAATTGTACTAACCTTCTTCT
CTTTCCTCTCCTGACAGGTTGGTGTACAGTAGCTTGCTAGCAAAGAATTCATGAGCCTCCAGCTCCGCAG
CTCCGCCCGCATCCCCAGCGGTTCCATCTCGCCATTCATGCGGATGGCGCCGCTGGCATTTCTGTTGCTG
TTCACGCTGCCGCAGCATCTAGCTGAAGCTGCCCCTTCCTCAGTCATAGCCGCAACGGAGCTGCGTTGTG
TTTGCTTAACCGTAACTCCAAAAATTAATCCCAAATTGATCGCTAATTTGGAGGTGATCCCTGCAGGTCC
ACAGTGCCCTACGGTGGAAGTCATAGCTAAACTGAAAAACCAGAAGGAGGTCTGTCTGGATCCAGAAGCT
CCTGTGATAAAGAAAATCATTCAGAAAATATTGGGCAGTGACAAAAAGAAAGCTAAGCGGAATGCACTCG
CAGTGGAAAGAACGGCCAGTGTTCAATAGGCGGCCGCATTCTACCGGGTAGGGGAGGCGCTTTTCCCAAG
GCAGTCTGGAGCATGCGCTTTAGCAGCCCCGCTGGGCACTTGGCGCTACACAAGTGGCCTCTGGCCTCGC
ACACATTCCACATCCACCGGTAGGCGCCAACCGGCTCCGTTCTTTGGTGGCCCCTTCGCGCCACCTTCTA
CTCCTCCCCTAGTCAGGAAGTTCCCCCCCGCCCCGCAGCTCGCGTCGTGCAGGACGTGACAAATGGAAGT
AGCACGTCTCACTAGTCTCGTGCAGATGGACAGCACCGCTGAGCAATGGAAGCGGGTAGGCCTTTGGGGC
AGCGGCCAATAGCAGCTTTGCTCCTTCGCTTTCTGGGCTCAGAGGCTGGGAAGGGGTGGGTCCGGGGGCG
GGCTCAGGGGCGGGCTCAGGGGCGGGGCGGGCGCCCGAAGGTCCTCCGGAGGCCCGGCATTCTGCACGCT
TCAAAAGCGCACGTCTGCCGCGCTGTTCTCCTCTTCCTCATCTCCGGGACCCGGGATGCCCAAGAAGAAG
AGGAAGGTGTCCAATTTACTGACCGTACACCAAAATTTGCCTGCATTACCGGTCGATGCAACGAGTGATG
AGGTTCGCAAGAACCTGATGGACATGTTCAGGGATCGCCAGGCGTTTTCTGAGCATACCTGGAAAATGCT
TCTGTCCGTTTGCCGGTCGTGGGCGGCATGGTGCAAGTTGAATAACCGGAAATGGTTTCCCGCAGAACCT
GAAGATGTTCGCGATTATCTTCTATATCTTCAGGCGCGCGGTCTGGCAGTAAAAACTATCCAGCAACATT
TGGGCCAGCTAAACATGCTTCATCGTCGGTCCGGGCTGCCACGACCAAGTGACAGCAATGCTGTTTCACT
GGTTATGCGGCGGATCCGAAAAGAAAACGTTGATGCCGGTGAACGTGCAAAACAGGCTCTAGCGTTCGAA
CGCACTGATTTCGACCAGGTTCGTTCACTCATGGAAAATAGCGATCGCTGCCAGGATATACGTAATCTGG
CATTTCTGGGGATTGCTTATAACACCCTGTTACGTATAGCCGAAATTGCCAGGATCAGGGTTAAAGATAT
CTCACGTACTGACGGTGGGAGAATGTTAATCCATATTGGCAGAACGAAAACGCTGGTTAGCACCGCAGGT
GTAGAGAAGGCACTTAGCCTGGGGGTAACTAAACTGGTCGAGCGATGGATTTCCGTCTCTGGTGTAGCTG
ATGATCCGAATAACTACCTGTTTTGCCGGGTCAGAAAAAATGGTGTTGCCGCGCCATCTGCCACCAGCCA
GCTATCAACTCGCGCCCTGGAAGGGATTTTTGAAGCAACTCATCGATTGATTTACGGCGCTAAGGATGAC
TCTGGTCAGAGATACCTGGCCTGGTCTGGACACAGTGCCCGTGTCGGAGCCGCGCGAGATATGGCCCGCG
CTGGAGTTTCAATACCGGAGATCATGCAAGCTGGTGGCTGGACCAATGTAAATATTGTCATGAACTATAT
CCGTAACCTGGATAGTGAAACAGGGGCAATGGTGCGCCTGCTGGAAGATGGCGATTAGCCATGTTTAAGG
GTTCCGGTTCCACTAGGTACAATTCGATATCAAGCTTATCGATAATCAACCTCTGGATTACAAAATTTGT
GAAAGATTGACTGGTATTCTTAACTATGTTGCTCCTTTTACGCTATGTGGATACGCTGCTTTAATGCCTT
TGTATCATGCTATTGCTTCCCGTATGGCTTTCATTTTCTCCTCCTTGTATAAATCCTGGTTGCTGTCTCT
TTATGAGGAGTTGTGGCCCGTTGTCAGGCAACGTGGCGTGGTGTGCACTGTGTTTGCTGACGCAACCCCC
ACTGGTTGGGGCATTGCCACCACCTGTCAGCTCCTTTCCGGGACTTTCGCTTTCCCCCTCCCTATTGCCA
CGGCGGAACTCATCGCCGCCTGCCTTGCCCGCTGCTGGACAGGGGCTCGGCTGTTGGGCACTGACAATTC
CGTGGTGTTGTCGGGGAAATCATCGTCCTTTCCTTGGCTGCTCGCCTGTGTTGCCACCTGGATTCTGCGC
GGGACGTCCTTCTGCTACGTCCCTTCGGCCCTCAATCCAGCGGACCTTCCTTCCCGCGGCCTGCTGCCGG
CTCTGCGGCCTCTTCCGCGTCTTCGCCTTCGCCCTCAGACGAGTCGGATCTCCCTTTGGGCCGCCTCCCC
GCATCGATACCGTCGACCTCGATCGAGACCTAGAAAAACATGGAGCAATCACAAGTAGCAATACAGCAGC
TACCAATGCTGATTGTGCCTGGCTAGAAGCACAAGAGGAGGAGGAGGTGGGTTTTCCAGTCACACCTCAG
GTACCTTTAAGACCAATGACTTACAAGGCAGCTGTAGATCTTAGCCACTTTTTAAAAGAAAAGGGGGGAC
TGGAAGGGCTAATTCACTCCCAACGAAGACAAGATATCCTTGATCTGTGGATCTACCACACACAAGGCTA
CTTCCCTGATTGGCAGAACTACACACCAGGGCCAGGGATCAGATATCCACTGACCTTTGGATGGTGCTAC
AAGCTAGTACCAGTTGAGCAAGAGAAGGTAGAAGAAGCCAATGAAGGAGAGAACACCCGCTTGTTACACC
CTGTGAGCCTGCATGGGATGGATGACCCGGAGAGAGAAGTATTAGAGTGGAGGTTTGACAGCCGCCTAGC
ATTTCATCACATGGCCCGAGAGCTGCATCCGGACTGTACTGGGTCTCTCTGGTTAGACCAGATCTGAGCC
TGGGAGCTCTCTGGCTAACTAGGGAACCCACTGCTTAAGCCTCAATAAAGCTTGCCTTGAGTGCTTCAAG
TAGTGTGTGCCCGTCTGTTGTGTGACTCTGGTAACTAGAGATCCCTCAGACCCTTTTAGTCAGTGTGGAA
AATCTCTAGCAGCATGTGAGCAAAAGGCCAGCAAAAGGCCAGGAACCGTAAAAAGGCCGCGTTGCTGGCG
TTTTTCCATAGGCTCCGCCCCCCTGACGAGCATCACAAAAATCGACGCTCAAGTCAGAGGTGGCGAAACC
CGACAGGACTATAAAGATACCAGGCGTTTCCCCCTGGAAGCTCCCTCGTGCGCTCTCCTGTTCCGACCCT
GCCGCTTACCGGATACCTGTCCGCCTTTCTCCCTTCGGGAAGCGTGGCGCTTTCTCATAGCTCACGCTGT
AGGTATCTCAGTTCGGTGTAGGTCGTTCGCTCCAAGCTGGGCTGTGTGCACGAACCCCCCGTTCAGCCCG
ACCGCTGCGCCTTATCCGGTAACTATCGTCTTGAGTCCAACCCGGTAAGACACGACTTATCGCCACTGGC
AGCAGCCACTGGTAACAGGATTAGCAGAGCGAGGTATGTAGGCGGTGCTACAGAGTTCTTGAAGTGGTGG
CCTAACTACGGCTACACTAGAAGAACAGTATTTGGTATCTGCGCTCTGCTGAAGCCAGTTACCTTCGGAA
AAAGAGTTGGTAGCTCTTGATCCGGCAAACAAACCACCGCTGGTAGCGGTGGTTTTTTTGTTTGCAAGCA
GCAGATTACGCGCAGAAAAAAAGGATCTCAAGAAGATCCTTTGATCTTTTCTACGGGGTCTGACGCTCAG
TGGAACGAAAACTCACGTTAAGGGATTTTGGTCATGAGATTATCAAAAAGGATCTTCACCTAGATCCTTT
TAAATTAAAAATGAAGTTTTAAATCAATCTAAAGTATATATGAGTAAACTTGGTCTGACAGTTACCAATG
CTTAATCAGTGAGGCACCTATCTCAGCGATCTGTCTATTTCGTTCATCCATAGTTGCCTGACTCCCCGTC
GTGTAGATAACTACGATACGGGAGGGCTTACCATCTGGCCCCAGTGCTGCAATGATACCGCGAGACCCAC
GCTCACCGGCTCCAGATTTATCAGCAATAAACCAGCCAGCCGGAAGGGCCGAGCGCAGAAGTGGTCCTGC
AACTTTATCCGCCTCCATCCAGTCTATTAATTGTTGCCGGGAAGCTAGAGTAAGTAGTTCGCCAGTTAAT
AGTTTGCGCAACGTTGTTGCCATTGCTACAGGCATCGTGGTGTCACGCTCGTCGTTTGGTATGGCTTCAT
TCAGCTCCGGTTCCCAACGATCAAGGCGAGTTACATGATCCCCCATGTTGTGCAAAAAAGCGGTTAGCTC
CTTCGGTCCTCCGATCGTTGTCAGAAGTAAGTTGGCCGCAGTGTTATCACTCATGGTTATGGCAGCACTG
CATAATTCTCTTACTGTCATGCCATCCGTAAGATGCTTTTCTGTGACTGGTGAGTACTCAACCAAGTCAT
TCTGAGAATAGTGTATGCGGCGACCGAGTTGCTCTTGCCCGGCGTCAATACGGGATAATACCGCGCCACA
TAGCAGAACTTTAAAAGTGCTCATCATTGGAAAACGTTCTTCGGGGCGAAAACTCTCAAGGATCTTACCG
CTGTTGAGATCCAGTTCGATGTAACCCACTCGTGCACCCAACTGATCTTCAGCATCTTTTACTTTCACCA
GCGTTTCTGGGTGAGCAAAAACAGGAAGGCAAAATGCCGCAAAAAAGGGAATAAGGGCGACACGGAAATG
TTGAATACTCATACTCTTCCTTTTTCAATATTATTGAAGCATTTATCAGGGTTATTGTCTCATGAGCGGA
TACATATTTGAATGTATTTAGAAAAATAAACAAATAGGGGTTCCGCGCACATTTCCCCGAAAAGTGCCAC
CTGAC
