[The description below was written by a language model from this plasmid's Addgene catalogue record.]
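Description:
ACTIN-Cxcl5-PGK-Cre is a lentiviral transfer plasmid of about 11.4 kb for mammalian expression. It is built on the GFP.Cre empty vector backbone and delivers two independently transcribed genes from a single virus. It is propagated in bacteria under ampicillin selection. The recorded host is a recombination-reduced strain, a common choice for keeping the repeated LTR sequences of lentiviral plasmids stable. No feature table is provided, so the origin of replication, the LTR configuration and any accessory viral elements are not stated in the record, and the copy number is listed as unknown.

The payload consists of two expression units. In the first, a β-actin promoter, which replaces the Ubc promoter of the parent vector, drives wild-type mouse Cxcl5 (also called ENA-78, GCP-2 or LIX). This untagged 399 bp coding sequence was cloned between EcoRI and NotI sites in place of the original GFP. In the second, a Pgk promoter drives Cre recombinase from bacteriophage P1 (1032 bp). Although the record calls the vector "bicistronic", it describes a dual-promoter arrangement and lists no IRES or 2A linkage.

Because both cassettes sit in the same provirus, any cell that is transduced and undergoes Cre-mediated recombination of floxed alleles also produces the secreted chemokine. This pairs Cre-dependent activation or deletion of conditional alleles with local Cxcl5 expression in the same cells. The associated publication concerns lung cancer cell fate and the tumour immune microenvironment, which suggests the vector is used to initiate tumours in conditional mouse models while testing how Cxcl5 affects the immune microenvironment. The record itself does not specify the delivery route or the mouse strains used.
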