Addgene plasmid #110278: ACTIN-Cxcl5-PGK-Cre
Purpose: Bicistronic lentivirus expressing Cxcl5 and Cre
Depositing lab: Trudy Oliver. Depositing organization: University of Utah. Publication: The Lineage-Defining Transcription Factors SOX2 and NKX2-1 Determine Lung Cancer Cell Fate and Shape the Tumor Immune Microenvironment. Mollaoglu G, Jones A, Wait SJ, Mukhopadhyay A, Jeong S, Arya R, Camolotto SA, Mosbruger TL, Stubben CJ, Conley CJ, Bhutkar A, Vahrenkamp JM, Berrett KC, Cessna MH, Lane TE, Witt BL, Salama ME, Gertz J, Jones KB, Snyder EL, Oliver TG. Immunity. 2018 Oct 16;49(4):764-779.e9. doi: 10.1016/j.immuni.2018.09.020. PubMed 30332632.
Backbone
  Vector backbone: GFP.Cre empty vector
  Backbone size w/o insert (bp): 11000
  Total vector size (bp): 11400
  Modifications to backbone: B-actin promoter replaces the Ubc promoter, Cxcl5 replaces GFP
  Vector type: Mammalian Expression, Lentiviral, Cre/Lox
Growth in bacteria
  Bacterial resistance: Ampicillin, 100 μg/mL
  Growth temperature: 37°C
  Growth strain: NEB Stable
  Copy number: Unknown
Gene/Insert 1
  Gene/Insert name: chemokine (C-X-C motif) ligand 5 (alt names: Cxcl5; ENA-78; GCP-2)
  Species: M. musculus (mouse)
  Insert size (bp): 399
  Mutation: Wild type
  GenBank ID: NM_009141.3
  Entrez Gene: Cxcl5 (a.k.a. AMCF-II, Cxcl6, ENA-78, GCP-2, LIX, Scyb5, Scyb6)
  Promoter: B-actin
  Tag / fusion protein: No fusion genes
  Cloning method: Restriction Enzyme; 5′ cloning site EcoR1 (not destroyed); 3′ cloning site NotI (not destroyed)
  Sequencing primers: 5′ Unknown; 3′ MSCV-rev
Gene/Insert 2
  Gene/Insert name: cyclization recombinase (alt name: Cre)
  Species: Enterobacteria phage P1
  Insert size (bp): 1032
  GenBank ID: NC_005856.1
  Promoter: Pgk
  Cloning method: Unknown
  Sequencing primers: 5′ mPGK-F; 3′ Unknown
Terms and licenses: Academic/Nonprofit Terms; Industry Terms: Not Available to Industry
How to cite: ACTIN-Cxcl5-PGK-Cre was a gift from Trudy Oliver (Addgene plasmid # 110278 ; http://n2t.net/addgene:110278 ; RRID:Addgene_110278)
